Addgene plasmid #63640: pCfB2875
Purpose: (Empty Backbone) pCfB2875 is a vector for multiple integrations at sites sharing homology with Ty3Cons. The selective marker is Kl.URA3. Additionally it contains a USER cassette.
Depositing lab: Irina Borodina & Jerome Maury. Depositing organization: Danmarks Tekniske Universitet. Publication: EasyCloneMulti: A Set of Vectors for Simultaneous and Multiple Genomic Integrations in Saccharomyces cerevisiae. Maury J, Germann SM, Baallal Jacobsen SA, Jensen NB, Kildegaard KR, Herrgard MJ, Schneider K, Koza A, Forster J, Nielsen J, Borodina I. PLoS One. 2016 Mar 2;11(3):e0150394. doi: 10.1371/journal.pone.0150394. eCollection 2016. PONE-D-15-45506 PubMed 26934490.
Backbone
  Vector backbone: see publication
  Vector type: Yeast Expression, Cre/Lox
  Promoter: none
  Selectable markers: URA3
Growth in bacteria
  Bacterial resistance: Ampicillin, 100 μg/mL
  Growth temperature: 37°C
  Growth strain: DH5alpha
  Copy number: Unknown
Gene/Insert
  Cloning method: Unknown
  Sequencing primers: 5′ unknown
Terms and licenses: Academic/Nonprofit Terms; Industry Terms: Not Available to Industry
Depositor comments: These vectors combine the advantage of efficient uracil excision reaction-based cloning (USER) and Cre-LoxP-mediated marker recycling system. Please see previous FEMS Yeast Research paper for more details: http://femsyr.oxfordjournals.org/content/14/2/238 Features list: USER cassette 1..14 T CYC1 20..190 loxP 257..316 T URA3 317..439 Degradation tag 440..490 K. l. URA3 491..1291 P K.l. URA3 1292..1790 loxP 1807..1840 Consensus TY3 3' 1980..2180 pUC ori 2961..3604 AmpR 3707..4565 Consensus TY3 5' 5009..5242 T ADH1 5269..5463
How to cite: pCfB2875 was a gift from Irina Borodina & Jerome Maury (Addgene plasmid # 63640 ; http://n2t.net/addgene:63640 ; RRID:Addgene_63640)
