[The description below was written by a language model from this plasmid's Addgene catalogue record and pLannotate feature annotations shown in this document.]
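Description:
pCfB2875 is an empty-backbone yeast integrative vector from the EasyCloneMulti set, designed for inserting expression cassettes at multiple genomic sites in Saccharomyces cerevisiae simultaneously. Rather than targeting a unique locus, it carries 5′ and 3′ homology arms built from a Ty3 consensus sequence, so that the integrating fragment can recombine with the dispersed genomic sites sharing homology with Ty3 elements. No yeast replication origin is listed, which fits an integrating design. In E. coli the roughly 5.5 kb plasmid is propagated through a high-copy pUC-type origin and selected with ampicillin via the β-lactamase gene.

The cloning site is a USER cassette for uracil excision-based cloning, placed between the CYC1 and ADH1 terminators. The vector itself supplies no promoter, so the arrangement implies that promoters and genes are brought in together, with the two terminators able to end transcription in either direction. Yeast selection relies on the Kluyveromyces lactis URA3 gene with its own promoter and terminator. The depositor's feature list shows a degradation tag fused to this marker, which would be expected to destabilise the Ura3 protein and so favour clones with many integrated copies, although the record does not spell out this rationale. The marker is flanked by loxP sites, allowing Cre-mediated excision and reuse of URA3 in later rounds of engineering.

Automated annotation also picks up two minimal FRT sites, a T7 promoter, and fragments of lacZα, KanR and the rrnB terminators; these are absent from the depositor's list and appear to be backbone remnants. Depositor coordinates are offset slightly from the annotated sequence, but the two describe the same layout.
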