Features (pLannotate 1.2.2; 17 found; start..end, strand, type, name):
     20..209     +  terminator     CYC1 terminator: S. cerevisiae CYC1; transcription terminator for CYC1
    257..290     -  protein_bind   loxP: Cre-mediated recombination occurs in the 8-bp core sequence (GCATACAT). Cre recombinase
    490..1275    -  CDS            URA3: PYRF_YEAST - Experimental evidence at protein level: Swiss-Prot protein existence level 1. From Saccharomyces cerevisiae (strain ATCC 204508 / S288c) (Baker's yeast).
   1791..1824    -  protein_bind   loxP: Cre-mediated recombination occurs in the 8-bp core sequence (GCATACAT). Cre recombinase
   1868..1886    -  promoter       T7 promoter: promoter for bacteriophage T7 RNA polymerase
   1894..1945    +  CDS            lacZα (fragment): LacZα fragment of β-galactosidase; lacZ fragment
   2188..2221    -  protein_bind   FRT (minimal): supports FLP-mediated excision but not integration (Turan and Bode, 2011) FLP recombinase from the Saccharomyces cerevisiae 2μ plasmid
   2691..2710    +  CDS            lacZα (fragment): LacZα fragment of β-galactosidase; lacZ fragment
   2735..2752    -  terminator     rrnB T2 terminator (fragment): transcription terminator T2 from the E. coli rrnB gene
   2977..3565    -  rep_origin     ori: high-copy-number ColE1/pMB1/pBR322/pUC origin of replication
   3689..4549    -  CDS            AmpR: β-lactamase; bla; confers resistance to ampicillin, carbenicillin, and related antibiotics
   4552..4648    -  promoter       AmpR promoter (fragment): bla
   4678..4702    -  CDS            KanR (fragment): aminoglycoside phosphotransferase; aph(3')-Ia; confers resistance to kanamycin
   4731..4846    +  ncRNA          5S rRNA: Accession: RF00001 - 5S ribosomal RNA
   4850..4890    +  terminator     rrnB T1 terminator (fragment): transcription terminator T1 from the E. coli rrnB gene
   4934..4967    +  protein_bind   FRT (minimal): supports FLP-mediated excision but not integration (Turan and Bode, 2011) FLP recombinase from the Saccharomyces cerevisiae 2μ plasmid
   5253..5418    -  terminator     ADH1 terminator: S. cerevisiae ADH1; transcription terminator for the S. cerevisiae alcohol dehydrogenase 1 (ADH1) gene
>Addgene plasmid #63640 | pCfB2875 | depositor full sequence | sequence record 148851 | pCfB2875 sequence 5457 bps
CGTGCGATCGCGTGCATTCATCCGCTCTAACCGAAAAGGAAGGAGTTAGACAACCTGAAGTCTAGGTCCC
TATTTATTTTTTTATAGTTATGTTAGTATTAAGAACGTTATTTATATTTCAAATTTTTCTTTTTTTTCTG
TACAGACGCGTGTACGCATGTAACATTATACTGAAAACCTTGCTTGAGAAGGTTTTGGGACGCTCGAAGA
TCGCGTCAGCTGAAGCTTCGTACGCTGCAGGTCGACAACCCTTAATATAACTTCGTATAATGTATGCTAT
ACGAAGTTATTAGGTCTAGAGATCCCAATACAACAGATCACGTGATCTTTTTGTAAGATGAAGTTGAAGT
AGTGTTGCACCGTGCCAATGCAGGTGGCTATTAGATTAAATATGTGATTTGTTCTATTAAGTTTCCTGTA
TAATTACAAATGAATAACGAAATGAGACAAAGAAGAGAACCAATTTTTACAAGCATGGGGAGCGCTGATT
CTCTTTTGGTACGCTTCCCATCCAGCATTTCTGTATCTTTCACCTTCAACCTTAGGATCTCTACCCTTGG
CGAAAAGTCCTCTGCCAACAATGATGATATCTGATCCACCACTTACAACTTCGTCGACGGTTCTGTACTG
CTGACCCAATGCATCGCCTTTGTCGTCTAAACCTACACCTGGGGTCATGATTAGCCAATCAAACCCTTCT
TCTCTTCCTCCCATATCGTTCTGAGCAATGAACCCAATAACGAAATCTTTATCACTCTTTGCAATATCAA
CGGTACCCTTAGTATATTCACCGTGTGCTAGAGAACCCTTGGAAGATAATTCAGCAAGCATCAATAATCC
CCTTGGTTCTTTGGTGACCTCTTGCGCACCTTGTTTCAAGCCAGCAACAATACCAGCACCAGTAACCCCG
TGGGCGTTGGTGATATCAGACCATTCTGCGATACGGTAAACGCCCGATGTATATTGTAATTTGACTGTGT
TACCGATATCGGCGAATTTTCTGTCCTCAAATATCAAGAACTTGTATTTCTCTGCCAATGCTTTCAATGG
AACGACAGTACCCTCATAACTGAAATCATCCAAGATATCAACGTGTGTTTTCAAAAGGCAAATGTATGGA
CCCAACGTTTCAACAAGTTTCAATAGCTCATCAGTCGAACGAACGTCAAGAGAAGCACACAAATTGGTTT
TCTTTTCATCCATTAAACGTAAAAGTTTCGATGCAACCGGACTTGCATGAGTCTCAGCTCTACTGGTATA
TGATTTTGTGGACATGGTGCAACTAATTGACGGGAGTGTATTGACGCTGGCGTACTGGCTTTCACAAAAT
GGCCCAATCACAACCACATCTTAGATAGTTGAAATGACTTTAGATAACATCAATTGAGATGAGCTTAATC
ATGTCAAAGCTAAAAGTGTCACCATGAACGACAATTCTTAAGCAAATCACGTGATATAGATCCACGAATA
ACCACCATTTGATGCTCGAGGCAAGTAATGTGTGTAAAAAAATGCGTTACCACCATCCAATGCAGACCGA
TCTTCTACCCAGAATCACATATATTTATGTACCGAGTACCTTTTTTCTATCTTCCAATTGCTTCTCCCAT
ATGATTGTCTCCGTAAGCTCGAAATTTCTAAGTTGGATTTTAATCTTCACGCAGGATGACAGTTCGATGA
GCTTCTGAGGAGTGTTTAGAACATAATCAGTTTATCCATGGTCTATCTCTTCTTGTCGCTTTTTCTCCTC
GATAGAACCTAAATAAAACGAGCTCTCGAGAACCCTTAATATAACTTCGTATAATGTATGCTATACGAAG
TTATTAGGTGATATCAGATCCACTAGTGGCCTATGCACCCAATTCGCCCTATAGTGAGTCGTATTACGCG
CGCTCACTGGCCGTCGTTTTACAACGTCGTGACTGGGAAAACCCTGGCGTTACCCCTGCAGGACAGACGT
CATTAGTGCTGAGGCATTAATTGATCAGATTCCGCGCTTCCACCACTTAGTATGATTCATATTTTATATA
ATATATAAGATAAGTAACATTCCGTGAATTAATCTGATAAACTGTTTTGACAACTGGTTACTTCCCTAAG
ACTGTTTATATTAGGATTGTCAAGACACTCCGGTATTACTCGAGCCCGTAATACAACAAGATCTGCGGCC
GCACTCAGACCTGAAGTGAAGTTCCTATACTTTCTAGAGAATAGGAACTTCTATAGTGAGTCGAATAAGG
GCGACACAAAATTTATTCTAAATGCATAATAAATACTGATAACATCTTATAGTTTGTATTATATTTTGTA
TTATCGTTGACATGTATAATTTTGATATCAAAAACTGATTTTCCCTTTATTATTTTCGAGATTTATTTTC
TTAATTCTCTTTAACAAACTAGAAATATTGTATATACAAAAAATCATAAATAATAGATGAATAGTTTAAT
TATAGGTGTTCATCAATCGAAAAAGCAACGTATCTTATTTAAAGTGCGTTGCTTTTTTCTCATTTATAAG
GTTAAATAATTCTCATATATCAAGCAAAGTGACAGGCGCCCTTAAATATTCTGACAAATGCTCTTTCCCT
AAACTCCCCCCATAAAAAAACCCGCCGAAGCGGGTTTTTACGTTATTTGCGGATTAACGATTACTCGTTA
TCAGAACCGCCCAGGGGGCCCGAGCTTAAGACTGGCCGTCGTTTTACAACACAGAAAGAGTTTGTAGAAA
CGCAAAAAGGCCATCCGTCAGGGGCCTTCTGCTTAGTTTGATGCCTGGCAGTTCCCTACTCTCGCCTTCC
GCTTCCTCGCTCACTGACTCGCTGCGCTCGGTCGTTCGGCTGCGGCGAGCGGTATCAGCTCACTCAAAGG
CGGTAATACGGTTATCCACAGAATCAGGGGATAACGCAGGAAAGAACATGTGAGCAAAAGGCCAGCAAAA
GGCCAGGAACCGTAAAAAGGCCGCGTTGCTGGCGTTTTTCCATAGGCTCCGCCCCCCTGACGAGCATCAC
AAAAATCGACGCTCAAGTCAGAGGTGGCGAAACCCGACAGGACTATAAAGATACCAGGCGTTTCCCCCTG
GAAGCTCCCTCGTGCGCTCTCCTGTTCCGACCCTGCCGCTTACCGGATACCTGTCCGCCTTTCTCCCTTC
GGGAAGCGTGGCGCTTTCTCATAGCTCACGCTGTAGGTATCTCAGTTCGGTGTAGGTCGTTCGCTCCAAG
CTGGGCTGTGTGCACGAACCCCCCGTTCAGCCCGACCGCTGCGCCTTATCCGGTAACTATCGTCTTGAGT
CCAACCCGGTAAGACACGACTTATCGCCACTGGCAGCAGCCACTGGTAACAGGATTAGCAGAGCGAGGTA
TGTAGGCGGTGCTACAGAGTTCTTGAAGTGGTGGGCTAACTACGGCTACACTAGAAGAACAGTATTTGGT
ATCTGCGCTCTGCTGAAGCCAGTTACCTTCGGAAAAAGAGTTGGTAGCTCTTGATCCGGCAAACAAACCA
CCGCTGGTAGCGGTGGTTTTTTTGTTTGCAAGCAGCAGATTACGCGCAGAAAAAAAGGATCTCAAGAAGA
TCCTTTGATCTTTTCTACGGGGTCTGACGCTCAGTGGAACGACGCGCGCGTAACTCACGTTAAGGGATTT
TGGTCATGAGCTTGCGCCGTCCCGTCAAGTCAGCGTAATGCTCTGCTTTTACCAATGCTTAATCAGTGAG
GCACCTATCTCAGCGATCTGTCTATTTCGTTCATCCATAGTTGCCTGACTCCCCGTCGTGTAGATAACTA
CGATACGGGAGGGCTTACCATCTGGCCCCAGCGCTGCGATGATACCGCGAGAACCACGCTCACCGGCTCC
GGATTTATCAGCAATAAACCAGCCAGCCGGAAGGGCCGAGCGCAGAAGTGGTCCTGCAACTTTATCCGCC
TCCATCCAGTCTATTAATTGTTGCCGGGAAGCTAGAGTAAGTAGTTCGCCAGTTAATAGTTTGCGCAACG
TTGTTGCCATCGCTACAGGCATCGTGGTGTCACGCTCGTCGTTTGGTATGGCTTCATTCAGCTCCGGTTC
CCAACGATCAAGGCGAGTTACATGATCCCCCATGTTGTGCAAAAAAGCGGTTAGCTCCTTCGGTCCTCCG
ATCGTTGTCAGAAGTAAGTTGGCCGCAGTGTTATCACTCATGGTTATGGCAGCACTGCATAATTCTCTTA
CTGTCATGCCATCCGTAAGATGCTTTTCTGTGACTGGTGAGTACTCAACCAAGTCATTCTGAGAATAGTG
TATGCGGCGACCGAGTTGCTCTTGCCCGGCGTCAATACGGGATAATACCGCGCCACATAGCAGAACTTTA
AAAGTGCTCATCATTGGAAAACGTTCTTCGGGGCGAAAACTCTCAAGGATCTTACCGCTGTTGAGATCCA
GTTCGATGTAACCCACTCGTGCACCCAACTGATCTTCAGCATCTTTTACTTTCACCAGCGTTTCTGGGTG
AGCAAAAACAGGAAGGCAAAATGCCGCAAAAAAGGGAATAAGGGCGACACGGAAATGTTGAATACTCATA
TTCTTCCTTTTTCAATATTATTGAAGCATTTATCAGGGTTATTGTCTCATGAGCGGATACATATTTGAAT
GTATTTAGAAAAATAAACAAATAGGGGTCAGTGTTACAACCAATTAACCAATTCTGAACATTATCGCGAG
CCCATTTATACCTGAATATGGCTCATAACACCCCTTGTTTGCCTGGCGGCAGTAGCGCGGTGGTCCCACC
TGACCCCATGCCGAACTCAGAAGTGAAACGCCGTAGCGCCGATGGTAGTGTGGGGACTCCCCATGCGAGA
GTAGGGAACTGCCAGGCATCAAATAAAACGAAAGGCTCAGTCGAAAGACTGGGCCTTTCGCCCGGGCTAA
TTATGGGGTGTCGCCCTTATTCGACTCTATAGTGAAGTTCCTATTCTCTAGAAAGTATAGGAACTTCTGA
AGTGGGGATTTAAAGTCGGTGTCCGCGCTGAGGGTTTAATGGCGCGCCGCGGCCGCCCGCGGTGTTGTAT
CTCAAAATGAGATATGTCAGTATGACAATACGTCATCCTGAACGTTCATAAAACACATATGAAACAACCT
TATAACAAAACGAACAACATGAGACAAAACCCGTCCTTCCCTAGCTGAACTACCCAAAAGTATAAATGCC
TGAACAATTAGTTTAGATCCGAGCTAGCATTAAGTCCTCAGCGAGCACGCTGCTTCATGGAATGCGTGCG
ATGAGCGACCTCATGCTATACCTGAGAAAGCAACCTGACCTACAGGAAAGAGTTACTCAAGAATAAGAAT
TTTCGTTTTAAAACCTAAGAGTCACTTTAAAATTTGTATACACTTATTTTTTTTATAACTTATTTAATAA
TAAAAATCATAAATCATAAGAAATTCGCTTATTTAGAAGTGTCAACAACGTATCTACCAACGGAATG
