>Addgene plasmid #63640 | pCfB2875 | addgene partial sequence | sequence record 148834 | L4440 5'-AGCGAGTCAGTGAGCGAG-3'
GCCAGGCATCAAACTAAGCAGAAGGCCCCTGACGGATGGCCTTTTTGCGTTTCTACAAACTCTTTCTGTG
TTGTAAAACGACGGCCAGTCTTAAGCTCGGGCCCCCTGGGCGGTTCTGATAACGAGTAATCGTTAATCCG
CAAATAACGTAAAAACCCGCTTCGGCGGGTTTTTTTATGGGGGGAGTTTAGGGAAAGAGCATTTGTCAGA
ATATTTAAGGGCGCCTGTCACTTTGCTTGATATATGAGAATTATTTAACCTTATAAATGAGAAAAAAGCA
ACGCACTTTAAATAAGATACGTTGCTTTTTCGATTGATGAACACCTATAATTAAACTATTCATCTATTAT
TTATGATTTTTTGTATATACAATATTTCTAGTTTGTTAAAGAGAATTAAGAAAATAAATCTCGAAAATAA
TAAAGGGAAAATCAGTTTTTGATATCAAAATTATACATGTCAACGATAATACAAAATATAATACAAACTA
TAAGATGTTATCAGTATTTATTATGCATTTAGAATAAATTTTGTGTCGCCCTTATTCGACTCACTATAGA
AGTTCCTATTCTCTAGAAAGTATAGGAACTTCACTTCAGGTCTGAGTGCGGCCGCAGATCTTGTTGTATT
ACGGGCTCGAGTAATACCGGAGTGTCTTGACAATCCTAATATAAACAGTCTTAGGGAAGTAACCAGTTGT
CAAAACAGTTTATCAGATTAATTCACGGAATGTTACTTATCTTATATATTATATAAAATATGAATCATAC
TAAGTGGTGGAAGCGCGGAATCTGATCAATTAATGCCTCAGCACTAATGACGTCTGTCCTGCAGGGGTAA
CGCCAGGGTTTTCCCAGTCACGACGTTGTAAAACGACGGCCAGTGAGCGCGCGTAATACGACTCACTATA
GGGCGAATTGGGTGCATAGGCCACTAGTGGATCTGATATCACCTAATAACTTCGTATAGCATACATTATA
CGAAGTTATATTAAGGGTTCTCGAGAGCTCGTTTTATTTAGGTTCTATCGAGGA
