>Addgene plasmid #63640 | pCfB2875 | addgene partial sequence | sequence record 148836 | pHybLex_rev 5'-GAGTCACTTTAAAATTTGTATACAC-3'
TTATTTAATAATAAAAATCATAAATCATAAGAAATTCGCTTATTTAGAAGTGTCAACAACGTATCTACCA
ACGGAATGCGTGCGATCGCGTGCATTCATCCGCTCTAACCGAAAAGGAAGGAGTTAGACAACCTGAAGTC
TAGGTCCCTATTTATTTTTTTATAGTTATGTTAGTATTAAGAACGTTATTTATATTTCAAATTTTTCTTT
TTTTTCTGTACAGACGCGTGTACGCATGTAACATTATACTGAAAACCTTGCTTGAGAAGGTTTTGGGACG
CTCGAAGATCGCGTCAGCTGAAGCTTCGTACGCTGCAGGTCGACAACCCTTAATATAACTTCGTATAATG
TATGCTATACGAAGTTATTAGGTCTAGAGATCCCAATACAACAGATCACGTGATCTTTTTGTAAGATGAA
GTTGAAGTAGTGTTGCACCGTGCCAATGCAGGTGGCTATTAGATTAAATATGTGATTTGTTCTATTAAGT
TTCCTGTATAATTACAAATGAATAACGAAATGAGACAAAGAAGAGAACCAATTTTTACAAGCATGGGGAG
CGCTGATTCTCTTTTGGTACGCTTCCCATCCAGCATTTCTGTATCTTTCACCTTCAACCTTAGGATCTCT
ACCCTTGGCGAAAAGTCCTCTGCCAACAATGATGATATCTGATCCACCACTTACAACTTCGTCGACGGTT
CTGTACTGCTGACCCAATGCATCGCCTTTGTCGTCTAAACCTACACCTGGGGTCATGATTAGCCAATCAA
ACCCTTCTTCTCTTCCTCCCATATCGTTCTGAGCAATGAACCCAATAACGAAATCTTTATCACTCTTTGC
AATATCAACGGTACCCTTAGTATATTCACCGTGTGCTAGAGAACCCTTGGAAGATAATTCAGCAAGCATC
AATAATCCCCTTGGTTCTTTGGTGACCTCTTGCGCACCTTGTTTCAAGCCAGCAACAATACCAGCACCAG
TAACCCCGTGGGCGTTGGTGATATCAGACCATTCTGCGATACGGTAAACGCC
